>Addgene plasmid #200716 | pDEST-Myc-FBW7K404/412/R | addgene full sequence | sequence record 394895 | Addgene NGS Result
GACGGATCGGGAGATCTCCCGATCCCCTATGGTGCACTCTCAGTACAATCTGCTCTGATGCCGCATAGTT
AAGCCAGTATCTGCTCCCTGCTTGTGTGTTGGAGGTCGCTGAGTAGTGCGCGAGCAAAATTTAAGCTACA
ACAAGGCAAGGCTTGACCGACAATTGCATGAAGAATCTGCTTAGGGTTAGGCGTTTTGCGCTGCTTCGCG
ATGTACGGGCCAGATATACGCGTTGACATTGATTATTGACTAGTTATTAATAGTAATCAATTACGGGGTC
ATTAGTTCATAGCCCATATATGGAGTTCCGCGTTACATAACTTACGGTAAATGGCCCGCCTGGCTGACCG
CCCAACGACCCCCGCCCATTGACGTCAATAATGACGTATGTTCCCATAGTAACGCCAATAGGGACTTTCC
ATTGACGTCAATGGGTGGAGTATTTACGGTAAACTGCCCACTTGGCAGTACATCAAGTGTATCATATGCC
AAGTACGCCCCCTATTGACGTCAATGACGGTAAATGGCCCGCCTGGCATTATGCCCAGTACATGACCTTA
TGGGACTTTCCTACTTGGCAGTACATCTACGTATTAGTCATCGCTATTACCATGGTGATGCGGTTTTGGC
AGTACATCAATGGGCGTGGATAGCGGTTTGACTCACGGGGATTTCCAAGTCTCCACCCCATTGACGTCAA
TGGGAGTTTGTTTTGGCACCAAAATCAACGGGACTTTCCAAAATGTCGTAACAACTCCGCCCCATTGACG
CAAATGGGCGGTAGGCGTGTACGGTGGGAGGTCTATATAAGCAGAGCTCTCTGGCTAACTAGAGAACCCA
CTGCTTACTGGCTTATCGAAATTAATACGACTCACTATAGGGAGACCCAAGCTTCCACCATGGAACAAAA
GCTGATTTCTGAAGAAGACTTGGGAATTATCACAAGTTTGTACAAAAAAGCAGGCTTTAATCAGGAACTG
CTCTCTGTGGGCAGCAAAAGACGACGAACTGGAGGCTCTCTGAGAGGTAACCCTTCCTCAAGCCAGGTAG
ATGAAGAACAGATGAATCGTGTGGTAGAGGAGGAACAGCAACAGCAACTCAGACAACAAGAGGAGGAGCA
CACTGCAAGGAATGGTGAAGTTGTTGGAGTAGAACCTAGACCTGGAGGCCAAAATGATTCCCAGCAAGGA
CAGTTGGAAGAAAACAATAATAGATTTATTTCGGTAGATGAGGACTCCTCAGGAAACCAAGAAGAACAAG
AGGAAGATGAAGAACATGCTGGTGAACAAGATGAGGAGGATGAGGAGGAGGAGGAGATGGACCAGGAGAG
TGACGATTTTGATCAGTCTGATGATAGTAGCAGAGAAGATGAACATACACATACTAACAGTGTCACGAAC
TCCAGTAGTATTGTGGACCTGCCCGTTCACCGACTCTCCTCCCCATTCTATACAAAAACAACAAAAATGA
AAAGAAAGTTGGACCATGGTTCTGAGGTCCGCTCTTTTTCTTTGGGAAAGAAACCATGCAAAGTCTCAGA
ATATACAAGTACCACTGGGCTTGTACCATGTTCAGCAACACCAACAACTTTTGGGGACCTCAGAGCAGCC
AATGGCCAAGGGCAACAACGACGCCGAATTACATCTGTCCAGCCACCTACAGGCCTCCAGGAATGGCTAA
AAATGTTTCAGAGCTGGAGTGGACCAGAGAAATTGCTTGCTTTAGATGAACTCATTGATAGTTGTGAACC
AACACAAGTAAAACATATGATGCAAGTGATAGAACCCCAGTTTCAACGAGACTTCATTTCATTGCTCCCT
AAAGAGTTGGCACTCTATGTGCTTTCATTCCTGGAACCCAAAGACCTGCTACAAGCAGCTCAGACATGTC
GCTACTGGAGAATTTTGGCTGAAGACAACCTTCTCTGGAGAGAGAAATGCAAAGAAGAGGGGATTGATGA
ACCATTGCACATCAAGAGAAGAAAAGTAATAAAACCAGGTTTCATACACAGTCCATGGAAAAGTGCATAC
ATCAGACAGCACAGAATTGATACTAACTGGAGGCGAGGAGAACTCAAATCTCCTAAGGTGCTGAAAGGAC
ATGATGATCATGTGATCACATGCTTACAGTTTTGTGGTAACCGAATAGTTAGTGGTTCTGATGACAACAC
TTTAAGAGTTTGGTCAGCAGTCACAGGCAGATGTCTGAGAACATTAGTGGGACATACAGGTGGAGTATGG
TCATCACAAATGAGAGACAACATCATCATTAGTGGATCTACAGATCGGACACTCAAAGTGTGGAATGCAG
AGACTGGAGAATGTATACACACCTTATATGGGCATACTTCCACTGTGCGTTGTATGCATCTTCATGAAAA
AAGAGTTGTTAGCGGTTCTCGAGATGCCACTCTTAGGGTTTGGGATATTGAGACAGGCCAGTGTTTACAT
GTTTTGATGGGTCATGTTGCAGCAGTCCGCTGTGTTCAATATGATGGCAGGAGGGTTGTTAGTGGAGCAT
ATGATTTTATGGTAAAGGTGTGGGATCCAGAGACTGAAACCTGTCTACACACGTTGCAGGGGCATACTAA
TAGAGTCTATTCATTACAGTTTGATGGTATCCATGTGGTGAGTGGATCTCTTGATACATCAATCCGTGTT
TGGGATGTGGAGACAGGGAATTGCATTCACACGTTAACAGGGCACCAGTCGTTAACAAGTGGAATGGAAC
TCAAAGACAATATTCTTGTCTCTGGGAATGCAGATTCTACAGTTAAAATCTGGGATATCAAAACAGGACA
GTGTTTACAAACATTGCAAGGTCCCAACAAGCATCAGAGTACTGTGACCTGTTTACAGTTCAACAAGAAC
TTTGTAATTACCAGCTCAGATGATGGAACTGTAAAACTATGGGACTTGAAAACGGGTGAATTTATTCGAA
ACCTAGTCACATTGGAGAGTGGGGGGAGTGGGGGAGTTGTGTGGCGGATCAGAGCCTCAAACACAAAGCT
GGTGTGTGCAGTTGGGAGTCGGAATGGGACTGAAGAAACCAAGCTGCTGGTGCTGGACTTTGATGTGGAC
ATGAAGTGAAACCCAGCTTTCTTGTACAAAGTGGTGATAATTCACTCGAGCATGCATCTAGAGGGCCCTA
TTCTATAGTGTCACCTAAATGCTAGAGCTCGCTGATCAGCCTCGACTGTGCCTTCTAGTTGCCAGCCATC
TGTTGTTTGCCCCTCCCCCGTGCCTTCCTTGACCCTGGAAGGTGCCACTCCCACTGTCCTTTCCTAATAA
AATGAGGAAATTGCATCGCATTGTCTGAGTAGGTGTCATTCTATTCTGGGGGGTGGGGTGGGGCAGGACA
GCAAGGGGGAGGATTGGGAAGACAATAGCAGGCATGCTGGGGATGCGGTGGGCTCTATGGCTTCTGAGGC
GGAAAGAACCAGCTGGGGCTCTAGGGGGTATCCCC
[124 nt withheld, positions 3466-3589]
C
[91 nt withheld, positions 3591-3681]
A
[49 nt withheld, positions 3683-3731]
CCTTTGACGTTGGAGTCCACGTTCTTT
[37 nt withheld, positions 3759-3795]
ACCCTATCTCGGTCTATTCTTTTGATTTATAAGGGATTTTGCCGATTTCGGCCTATTGGTTAAAAAATGA
GCTGATTTAACAAAAATTTAACGCGAATTAATTCTGTGGAATGTGTGTCAGTTAGGGTGTGGAAAGTCCC
CAGGCTCCCCAGCAGGCAGAAGTATGCAAAGCATGCATCTCAATTAGTCAGCAACCAGGTGTGGAAAGTC
CCCAGGCTCCCCAGCAGGCAGAAGTATGCAAAGCATGCATCTCAATTAGTCAGCAACCATAGTCCCGCCC
CTAACTCCGCCCATCCCGCCCCTAACTCCGCCCAGTTCCGCCCATTCTCCGCCCCATGGCTGACTAATTT
TTTTTATTTATGCAGAGGCCGAGGCCGCCTCTGCCTCTGAGCTATTCCAGAAGTAGTGAGGAGGCTTTTT
TGGAGGCCTAGGCTTTTGCAAAAAGCTCCCGGGAGCTTGTATATCCATTTTCGGATCTGATCAAGAGACA
GGATGAGGATCGTTTCGCATGATTGAACAAGATGGATTGCACGCAGGTTCTCCGGCCGCTTGGGTGGAGA
GGCTATTCGGCTATGACTGGGCACAACAGACAATCGGCTGCTCTGATGCCGCCGTGTTCCGGCTGTCAGC
GCAGGGGCGCCCGGTTCTTTTTGTCAAGACCGACCTGTCCGGTGCCCTGAATGAACTGCAGGACGAGGCA
GCGCGGCTATCGTGGCTGGCCACGACGGGCGTTCCTTGCGCAGCTGTGCTCGACGTTGTCACTGAAGCGG
GAAGGGACTGGCTGCTATTGGGCGAAGTGCCGGGGCAGGATCTCCTGTCATCTCACCTTGCTCCTGCCGA
GAAAGTATCCATCATGGCTGATGCAATGCGGCGGCTGCATACGCTTGATCCGGCTACCTGCCCATTCGAC
CACCAAGCGAAACATCGCATCGAGCGAGCACGTACTCGGATGGAAGCCGGTCTTGTCGATCAGGATGATC
TGGACGAAGAGCATCAGGGGCTCGCGCCAGCCGAACTGTTCGCCAGGCTCAAGGCGCGCATGCCCGACGG
CGAGGATCTCGTCGTGACCCATGGCGATGCCTGCTTGCCGAATATCATGGTGGAAAATGGCCGCTTTTCT
GGATTCATCGACTGTGGCCGGCTGGGTGTGGCGGACCGCTATCAGGACATAGCGTTGGCTACCCGTGATA
TTGCTGAAGAGCTTGGCGGCGAATGGGCTGACCGCTTCCTCGTGCTTTACGGTATCGCCGCTCCCGATTC
GCAGCGCATCGCCTTCTATCGCCTTCTTGACGAGTTCTTCTGAGCGGGACTCTGGGGTTCGAAATGACCG
ACCAAGCGACGCCCAACCTGCCATCACGAGATTTCGATTCCACCGCCGCCTTCTATGAAAGGTTGGGCTT
CGGAATCGTTTTCCGGGACGCCGGCTGGATGATCCTCCAGCGCGGGGATCTCATGCTGGAGTTCTTCGCC
CACCCCAACTTGTTTATTGCAGCTTATAATGGTTACAAATAAAGCAATAGCATCACAAATTTCACAAATA
AAGCATTTTTTTCACTGCATTCTAGTTGTGGTTTGTCCAAACTCATCAATGTATCTTATCATGTCTGTAT
ACCGTCGACCTCTAGCTAGAGCTTGGCGTAATCATGGTCATAGCTGTTTCCTGTGTGAAATTGTTATCCG
CTCACAATTCCACACAACATACGAGCCGGAAGCATAAAGTGTAAAGCCTGGGGTGCCTAATGAGTGAGCT
AACTCACATTAATTGCGTTGCGCTCACTGCCCGCTTTCCAGTCGGGAAACCTGTCGTGCCAGCTGCATTA
ATGAATCGGCCAACGCGCGGGGAGAGGCGGTTTGCGTATTGGGCGCTCTTCCGCTTCCTCGCTCACTGAC
TCGCTGCGCTCGGTCGTTCGGCTGCGGCGAGCGGTATCAGCTCACTCAAAGGCGGTAATACGGTTATCCA
CAGAATCAGGGGATAACGCAGGAAAGAACATGTGAGCAAAAGGCCAGCAAAAGGCCAGGAACCGTAAAAA
GGCCGCGTTGCTGGCGTTTTTCCATAGGCTCCGCCCCCCTGACGAGCATCACAAAAATCGACGCTCAAGT
CAGAGGTGGCGAAACCCGACAGGACTATAAAGATACCAGGCGTTTCCCCCTGGAAGCTCCCTCGTGCGCT
CTCCTGTTCCGACCCTGCCGCTTACCGGATACCTGTCCGCCTTTCTCCCTTCGGGAAGCGTGGCGCTTTC
TCATAGCTCACGCTGTAGGTATCTCAGTTCGGTGTAGGTCGTTCGCTCCAAGCTGGGCTGTGTGCACGAA
CCCCCCGTTCAGCCCGACCGCTGCGCCTTATCCGGTAACTATCGTCTTGAGTCCAACCCGGTAAGACACG
ACTTATCGCCACTGGCAGCAGCCACTGGTAACAGGATTAGCAGAGCGAGGTATGTAGGCGGTGCTACAGA
GTTCTTGAAGTGGTGGCCTAACTACGGCTACACTAGAAGAACAGTATTTGGTATCTGCGCTCTGCTGAAG
CCAGTTACCTTCGGAAAAAGAGTTGGTAGCTCTTGATCCGGCAAACAAACCACCGCTGGTAGCGGTGGTT
TTTTTGTTTGCAAGCAGCAGATTACGCGCAGAAAAAAAGGATCTCAAGAAGATCCTTTGATCTTTTCTAC
GGGGTCTGACGCTCAGTGGAACGAAAACTCACGTTAAGGGATTTTGGTCATGAGATTATCAAAAAGGATC
TTCACCTAGATCCTTTTAAATTAAAAATGAAGTTTTAAATCAATCTAAAGTATATATGAGTAAACTTGGT
CTGACAGTTACCAATGCTTAATCAGTGAGGCACCTATCTCAGCGATCTGTCTATTTCGTTCATCCATAGT
TGCCTGACTCCCCGTCGTGTAGATAACTACGATACGGGAGGGCTTACCATCTGGCCCCAGTGCTGCAATG
ATACCGCGAGACCCACGCTCACCGGCTCCAGATTTATCAGCAATAAACCAGCCAGCCGGAAGGGCCGAGC
GCAGAAGTGGTCCTGCAACTTTATCCGCCTCCATCCAGTCTATTAATTGTTGCCGGGAAGCTAGAGTAAG
TAGTTCGCCAGTTAATAGTTTGCGCAACGTTGTTGCCATTGCTACAGGCATCGTGGTGTCACGCTCGTCG
TTTGGTATGGCTTCATTCAGCTCCGGTTCCCAACGATCAAGGCGAGTTACATGATCCCCCATGTTGTGCA
AAAAAGCGGTTAGCTCCTTCGGTCCTCCGATCGTTGTCAGAAGTAAGTTGGCCGCAGTGTTATCACTCAT
GGTTATGGCAGCACTGCATAATTCTCTTACTGTCATGCCATCCGTAAGATGCTTTTCTGTGACTGGTGAG
TACTCAACCAAGTCATTCTGAGAATAGTGTATGCGGCGACCGAGTTGCTCTTGCCCGGCGTCAATACGGG
ATAATACCGCGCCACATAGCAGAACTTTAAAAGTGCTCATCATTGGAAAACGTTCTTCGGGGCGAAAACT
CTCAAGGATCTTACCGCTGTTGAGATCCAGTTCGATGTAACCCACTCGTGCACCCAACTGATCTTCAGCA
TCTTTTACTTTCACCAGCGTTTCTGGGTGAGCAAAAACAGGAAGGCAAAATGCCGCAAAAAAGGGAATAA
GGGCGACACGGAAATGTTGAATACTCATACTCTTCCTTTTTCAATATTATTGAAGCATTTATCAGGGTTA
TTGTCTCATGAGCGGATACATATTTGAATGTATTTAGAAAAATAAACAAATAGGGGTTCCGCGCACATTT
CCCCGAAAAGTGCCACCTGACGTC
Features (pLannotate 1.2.2; 24 found; start..end, strand, type, name):
     28..80      -  misc_feature   bom (fragment): basis of mobility region from pBR322
    235..614     +  enhancer       CMV enhancer: human cytomegalovirus immediate early enhancer
    615..818     +  promoter       CMV promoter: human cytomegalovirus (CMV) immediate early promoter
    814..847     +  LTR            5' LTR (truncated) (fragment): truncated 5' long terminal repeat (LTR) from HIV-1
    863..881     +  promoter       T7 promoter: promoter for bacteriophage T7 RNA polymerase
    903..928     +  CDS            13xMyc (fragment): 13 tandem Myc epitope tags
    942..966     +  protein_bind   attB1: mutant version of attB; recombination site for the Gateway® BP reaction BP Clonase™
    969..3086    +  CDS            FBXW7: FBXW7_HUMAN - Also known as FBW7 From Homo sapiens (Human).
   3091..3115    -  protein_bind   attB2: mutant version of attB; recombination site for the Gateway® BP reaction BP Clonase™
   3152..3170    -  promoter       SP6 promoter: promoter for bacteriophage SP6 RNA polymerase
   3196..3420    +  polyA_signal   bGH poly(A) signal: bovine growth hormone polyadenylation signal
   3424..3445    +  promoter       SV40 promoter (fragment): SV40 enhancer and early promoter
   3466..3894    +  rep_origin     f1 ori (sequence partly withheld): f1 bacteriophage origin of replication; arrow indicates direction of (+) strand synthesis
   3908..4237    +  promoter       SV40 promoter: SV40 enhancer and early promoter
   4304..5095    +  CDS            neo: KKA2_KLEPN - Also known as kan, nptII. Experimental evidence at protein level: Swiss-Prot protein existence level 1. Resistance to kanamycin, neomycin, paromomycin, ribostamycin, butirosin and gentamicin B. From Klebsiella pneumoniae.
   5119..5277    +  CDS            ble (fragment): BLE_KLEPN - Experimental evidence at protein level: Swiss-Prot protein existence level 1. Binding protein with a strong affinity to the bleomycin family of antibiotics. Binds to CL990; an antimitotic-antibiotic compound. From Klebsiella pneumoniae.
   5272..5393    +  polyA_signal   SV40 poly(A) signal: SV40 polyadenylation signal
   5466..5482    -  protein_bind   lac operator: The lac repressor binds to the lac operator to inhibit transcription in E. coli. This inhibition can be relieved by adding lactose or isopropyl-β-D-thiogalactopyranoside (IPTG). lac repressor encoded by lacI
   5490..5520    -  promoter       lac promoter: promoter for the E. coli lac operon
   5535..5556    -  protein_bind   CAP binding site: CAP binding activates transcription in the presence of cAMP. E. coli catabolite activator protein
   5569..5661    -  CDS            lacI (fragment): lac repressor; lacI; The lac repressor binds to the lac operator to inhibit transcription in E. coli. This inhibition can be relieved by adding lactose or isopropyl-β-D-thiogalactopyranoside (IPTG).
   5844..6432    -  rep_origin     ori: high-copy-number ColE1/pMB1/pBR322/pUC origin of replication
   6603..7463    -  CDS            AmpR: β-lactamase; bla; confers resistance to ampicillin, carbenicillin, and related antibiotics
   7464..7568    -  promoter       AmpR promoter: bla
