[The description below was written by a language model from this plasmid's Addgene catalogue record and pLannotate feature annotations shown in this document.]
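Description:
pDEST-Myc-FBW7K404/412/R is a mammalian expression plasmid built by Gateway recombination into the pDEST-Myc destination backbone. It is propagated in E. coli from a high-copy ColE1/pUC-type origin under ampicillin selection (AmpR with its own bla promoter), and it also carries an f1 phage origin. The catalogue lists the mammalian selectable marker as not known. However, the feature table shows an SV40 early promoter driving a neomycin/kanamycin phosphotransferase (neo) coding sequence followed by an SV40 polyadenylation signal, an arrangement that normally allows G418 selection of transfected cells. Short annotations such as the truncated HIV-1 LTR, ble, lacI and second SV40 promoter fragments look like backbone remnants or partial matches rather than functional elements.

The payload is human FBXW7 (FBW7, hCDC4) isoform 1, an insert of roughly 2.1 kb flanked by the attB1 and attB2 sites left by Gateway cloning. The CMV immediate-early enhancer and promoter drive transcription, and a bovine growth hormone polyadenylation signal terminates it. A backbone-encoded Myc epitope sits upstream of attB1, giving an N-terminally Myc-tagged protein; the annotation matches only a short fragment of a multi-Myc reference, consistent with a small tag. T7 and SP6 promoters flank the cassette.

The record is inconsistent about the mutation. The plasmid name and purpose statement describe Lys404 and Lys412 changed to arginine, whereas the mutation field says alanine, so the sequence should be checked to confirm the substitutions. The stated use is overexpression of this lysine-mutant FBW7 in mammalian cells with detection by western blotting. The associated publication concerns ubiquitylation and proteasomal degradation of FBW7.
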