Addgene plasmid #200716: pDEST-Myc-FBW7K404/412/R
Purpose: The plasmid expresses Myc-tagged FBW7 human isoform 1 with Lys404 & 412 to Arg mutation. Used for mammalian overexpression and detection by western blotting.
Depositing lab: Omar Khan. Publication: Proteasomal degradation of the tumour suppressor FBW7 requires branched ubiquitylation by TRIP12. Khan OM, Almagro J, Nelson JK, Horswell S, Encheva V, Keyan KS, Clurman BE, Snijders AP, Behrens A. Nat Commun. 2021 Apr 6;12(1):2043. doi: 10.1038/s41467-021-22319-5. PubMed 33824312.
Backbone
  Vector backbone: pDEST-Myc
  Vector type: Mammalian Expression
  Selectable markers: not known.
Growth in bacteria
  Bacterial resistance: Ampicillin, 100 μg/mL
  Growth temperature: 37°C
  Growth strain: DH5alpha
  Copy number: High Copy
Gene/Insert
  Gene/Insert name: FBW7 (alt name: hCDC4, FBW7 isoform 1)
  Species: H. sapiens (human)
  Insert size (bp): 2100
  Mutation: FBW7 K404 and K412 mutated to Alanines.
  GenBank ID: NM_001349798.2
  Entrez Gene: FBXW7 (a.k.a. AGO, CDC4, DEDHIL, FBW6, FBW7, FBX30, FBXO30, FBXW6, SEL-10, SEL10, hAgo, hCdc4)
  Promoter: CMV
  Tag / fusion protein: Myc (N terminal on backbone)
  Cloning method: Gateway Cloning
  Sequencing primers: 5′ CMV Forward
Terms and licenses: Academic/Nonprofit Terms; Industry Terms: Not Available to Industry
How to cite: pDEST-Myc-FBW7K404/412/R was a gift from Omar Khan (Addgene plasmid # 200716 ; http://n2t.net/addgene:200716 ; RRID:Addgene_200716)
